Addgene plasmid #107302: pCSD_SpCas9MT3-FKBP_SL
Purpose: Expresses R1335K mutant SpCas9 fused to FKBP in mammalian cells
Depositing lab: Scot Wolfe. Depositing organization: University of Massachusetts, Worcester.
Backbone
  Vector backbone: pCSDest2
  Backbone size w/o insert (bp): 4128
  Total vector size (bp): 8637
  Vector type: Mammalian Expression, CRISPR
Growth in bacteria
  Bacterial resistance: Ampicillin, 100 μg/mL
  Growth temperature: 37°C
  Growth strain: DH5alpha
  Copy number: High Copy
Gene/Insert
  Gene/Insert name: SpCas9
  Species: Synthetic; S. pyogenes
  Insert size (bp): 4512
  Mutation: R1335K and fused to FKBP
  Promoter: CMV IE94
  Tag / fusion protein: FKBP (C terminal on insert)
  Cloning method: Restriction Enzyme; 5′ cloning site NcoI (not destroyed); 3′ cloning site XhoI (not destroyed)
  Sequencing primers: 5′ Sp6; 3′ T3
Terms and licenses: Academic/Nonprofit Terms; Industry Terms: Not Available to Industry
How to cite: pCSD_SpCas9MT3-FKBP_SL was a gift from Scot Wolfe (Addgene plasmid # 107302 ; http://n2t.net/addgene:107302 ; RRID:Addgene_107302)
