[The description below was written by a language model from this plasmid's Addgene catalogue record and pLannotate feature annotations shown in this document.]
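Description:
pCSD_SpCas9MT3-FKBP_SL is a mammalian expression plasmid of about 8.6 kb, built on the pCSDest2 backbone, that produces a mutant Streptococcus pyogenes Cas9 fused at its C terminus to human FKBP (FKBP1A/FKBP12). It is propagated in E. coli as a high-copy plasmid through a ColE1/pUC-type origin and selected with ampicillin via the β-lactamase gene. An f1 origin and remnants of lac sequences (lac promoter/operator, lacZα and lacI fragments) are carried over from the backbone. No mammalian selection marker is annotated, which is consistent with use by transient transfection.

The expression cassette is driven by the simian cytomegalovirus IE94 enhancer/promoter. This is followed by an SP6 promoter and a Gateway attB1 site upstream of the Cas9 open reading frame, then the FKBP coding sequence after a short linker region, with an SV40 polyadenylation signal downstream. The SP6 promoter could in principle support in vitro transcription of the sense strand, and the flanking SP6 and T3 sites serve as sequencing primer sites. The insert was placed between NcoI and XhoI sites.

The Cas9 carries the R1335K substitution, which alters one of the arginine residues involved in PAM recognition. FKBP is a standard module for chemically induced dimerisation with an FRB-tagged partner in the presence of rapamycin-type ligands. The record itself states only that the plasmid expresses the mutant Cas9–FKBP fusion in mammalian cells and does not name a partner construct or a guide RNA cassette. No nuclear localisation signals or epitope tags are annotated. The depositor and sequencing-derived records differ by three bases in length but show the same feature layout.
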