Features (pLannotate 1.2.2; 17 found; start..end, strand, type, name):
     37..55      +  promoter       SP6 promoter: promoter for bacteriophage SP6 RNA polymerase
    110..134     +  protein_bind   attB1: mutant version of attB; recombination site for the Gateway® BP reaction BP Clonase™
    174..4274    +  CDS            Cas9: Cas9 (Csn1) endonuclease from the Streptococcus pyogenes Type II CRISPR/Cas system generates RNA-guided double strand breaks in DNA
   4323..4646    +  CDS            FKBP1A: FKB1A_HUMAN - Also known as FKBP1, FKBP12. Experimental evidence at protein level: Swiss-Prot protein existence level 1. Keeps in an inactive conformation TGFBR1, the TGF-beta type I serine/threonine kinase receptor, preventing TGF-beta receptor activation in absence of ligand. Recruits SMAD7 to ACVR1B which prevents the association of SMAD2 and SMAD3 with the activin receptor complex, thereby blocking the activin signal. May modulate the RYR1 calcium channel activity. PPIases accelerate the folding of proteins. It catalyzes the cis-trans isomerization of proline imidic peptide bonds in oligop
   4666..4683    -  promoter       T7 promoter (fragment): promoter for bacteriophage T7 RNA polymerase
   4688..4822    -  polyA_signal   SV40 poly(A) signal: SV40 polyadenylation signal
   4935..4953    -  promoter       T3 promoter: promoter for bacteriophage T3 RNA polymerase
   4998..5014    -  protein_bind   lac operator: The lac repressor binds to the lac operator to inhibit transcription in E. coli. This inhibition can be relieved by adding lactose or isopropyl-β-D-thiogalactopyranoside (IPTG). lac repressor encoded by lacI
   5022..5052    -  promoter       lac promoter: promoter for the E. coli lac operon
   5067..5088    -  protein_bind   CAP binding site: CAP binding activates transcription in the presence of cAMP. E. coli catabolite activator protein
   5101..5193    -  CDS            lacI (fragment): lac repressor; lacI; The lac repressor binds to the lac operator to inhibit transcription in E. coli. This inhibition can be relieved by adding lactose or isopropyl-β-D-thiogalactopyranoside (IPTG).
   5376..5964    -  rep_origin     ori: high-copy-number ColE1/pMB1/pBR322/pUC origin of replication
   6135..6995    -  CDS            AmpR: β-lactamase; bla; confers resistance to ampicillin, carbenicillin, and related antibiotics
   6996..7100    -  promoter       AmpR promoter: bla
   7153..7581    -  rep_origin     f1 ori (sequence partly withheld): f1 bacteriophage origin of replication; arrow indicates direction of (+) strand synthesis
   7586..7652    -  CDS            lacZα (fragment): LacZα fragment of β-galactosidase; lacZ fragment
   7655..2       +  promoter       CMV IE94 promoter (across the origin): enhancer/promoter region of simian cytomegalovirus major immediate early transcription unit IE94
>Addgene plasmid #107302 | pCSD_SpCas9MT3-FKBP_SL | depositor full sequence | sequence record 202454 | pCSD_SpCas9MT3-FKBP_SL sequence 8637 bps
ACCGCCATTCTGCCTGGGGACGTCGGAGCAAGCTTGATTTAGGTGACACTATAGAATACAAGCTACTTGT
TCTTTTTGCAGGATCCCATCGATTCGAATTCAAGGATCAACAAGTTTGTACAAAAAAGCAGGCTGGCGCC
ACCATGGCCGGGACTAGTGGGCGTCCCGGGTCCGACAAGAAGTACAGCATCGGCCTGGATATCGGTACCA
ACAGCGTCGGCTGGGCCGTCATTACGGACGAGTACAAGGTGCCGAGCAAAAAATTCAAAGTTCTGGGCAA
TACCGATCGCCACAGCATAAAGAAGAACCTCATTGGAGCCCTCCTGTTCGACTCCGGGGAGACGGCCGAA
GCCACGCGGCTCAAAAGAACAGCACGGCGCAGATATACCCGCAGAAAGAATCGGATCTGCTACCTGCAGG
AGATCTTTAGTAATGAGATGGCTAAGGTGGATGACTCTTTCTTCCATAGGCTGGAGGAGTCCTTTTTGGT
GGAGGAGGATAAAAAGCACGAGCGCCACCCAATCTTTGGCAATATCGTGGACGAGGTGGCGTACCATGAA
AAGTACCCAACCATATATCATCTGAGGAAGAAGCTGGTAGACAGTACTGATAAGGCTGACTTGCGGTTGA
TCTATCTCGCGCTGGCGCACATGATCAAATTTCGGGGACACTTCCTCATCGAGGGGGACCTGAACCCAGA
CAACAGCGATGTCGACAAACTCTTTATCCAACTGGTTCAGACTTACAATCAGCTTTTCGAGGAGAACCCG
ATCAACGCATCCGGCGTTGACGCCAAAGCAATCCTGAGCGCTAGGCTGTCCAAATCCCGGCGGCTCGAAA
ACCTCATCGCACAGCTCCCTGGGGAGAAGAAGAACGGCCTGTTTGGTAATCTTATCGCCCTGTCACTCGG
GCTGACCCCCAACTTTAAATCTAACTTCGACCTGGCCGAAGATGCCAAGCTGCAACTGAGCAAAGACACC
TACGATGATGATCTCGACAATCTGCTGGCCCAGATCGGCGACCAGTACGCAGACCTTTTTTTGGCGGCAA
AGAACCTGTCAGACGCCATTCTGCTGAGTGATATTCTGCGAGTGAACACGGAGATCACCAAAGCTCCGCT
GAGCGCTAGTATGATCAAGCGCTATGATGAGCACCACCAAGACTTGACTTTGCTGAAGGCCCTTGTCAGA
CAGCAACTGCCTGAGAAGTACAAGGAAATTTTCTTCGATCAGTCTAAAAATGGCTACGCCGGATACATTG
ACGGCGGAGCAAGCCAGGAGGAATTTTACAAATTTATTAAGCCCATCTTGGAAAAAATGGACGGCACCGA
GGAGCTGCTGGTAAAGCTGAACAGAGAAGATCTGTTGCGCAAACAGCGCACTTTCGACAATGGAAGCATC
CCCCACCAGATTCACCTGGGCGAACTGCACGCTATCCTCAGGCGGCAAGAGGATTTCTACCCCTTTTTGA
AAGATAACAGGGAAAAGATTGAGAAAATCCTCACATTTCGGATACCCTACTATGTAGGCCCCCTCGCTCG
GGGAAATTCCAGATTCGCGTGGATGACTCGCAAATCAGAAGAGACCATCACTCCCTGGAACTTCGAGGAA
GTCGTGGATAAGGGGGCCTCTGCCCAGTCCTTCATCGAAAGGATGACTAACTTTGATAAAAATCTGCCTA
ACGAAAAGGTGCTTCCTAAACACTCTCTGCTGTACGAGTACTTCACAGTTTATAACGAGCTCACCAAGGT
CAAATACGTCACAGAAGGGATGAGAAAGCCAGCATTCCTGTCTGGAGAGCAGAAGAAAGCTATCGTGGAC
CTCCTCTTCAAGACGAACCGGAAAGTTACCGTGAAACAGCTCAAAGAAGACTATTTCAAAAAGATTGAAT
GTTTCGACTCTGTTGAAATCAGCGGAGTGGAGGATCGCTTCAACGCATCCCTGGGAACGTATCACGATCT
CCTGAAAATCATTAAAGACAAGGACTTCCTGGACAATGAGGAGAACGAGGACATTCTTGAGGACATTGTC
CTCACCCTTACGTTGTTTGAAGATAGGGAGATGATTGAAGAACGCTTGAAAACTTACGCTCATCTCTTCG
ACGACAAAGTCATGAAACAGCTCAAGAGACGCCGATATACAGGATGGGGGCGGCTGTCAAGAAAACTGAT
CAATGGCATCCGAGACAAGCAGAGTGGAAAGACAATCCTGGATTTTCTTAAGTCCGATGGATTTGCCAAC
CGGAACTTCATGCAGTTGATCCATGATGACTCTCTCACCTTTAAGGAGGACATCCAGAAAGCACAAGTTT
CTGGCCAGGGGGACAGTCTTCACGAGCACATCGCTAATCTTGCAGGTAGCCCAGCTATCAAAAAGGGAAT
ACTGCAGACCGTTAAGGTCGTGGATGAACTCGTCAAAGTAATGGGAAGGCATAAGCCCGAGAATATCGTT
ATCGAGATGGCCCGAGAGAACCAAACTACCCAGAAGGGACAGAAGAACAGTAGGGAAAGGATGAAGAGGA
TTGAAGAGGGTATAAAAGAACTGGGGTCCCAAATCCTTAAGGAACACCCAGTTGAAAACACCCAGCTTCA
GAATGAGAAGCTCTACCTGTACTACCTGCAGAACGGCAGGGACATGTACGTGGATCAGGAACTGGACATC
AACCGGTTGTCCGACTACGACGTGGATCATATCGTGCCCCAAAGCTTTCTCAAAGATGATTCTATTGATA
ATAAAGTGTTGACAAGATCCGATAAAAATAGAGGGAAGAGTGATAACGTCCCCTCAGAAGAAGTTGTCAA
GAAAATGAAAAATTATTGGCGGCAGCTGCTGAACGCCAAACTGATCACACAACGGAAGTTCGATAATCTG
ACTAAGGCTGAACGAGGTGGCCTGTCTGAGTTGGATAAAGCCGGCTTCATCAAAAGGCAGCTTGTTGAGA
CACGCCAGATCACCAAGCACGTGGCCCAAATTCTCGATTCACGCATGAACACCAAGTACGATGAAAATGA
CAAACTGATTCGAGAGGTGAAAGTTATTACTCTGAAGTCTAAGCTGGTCTCAGATTTCAGAAAGGACTTT
CAGTTTTATAAGGTGAGAGAGATCAACAATTACCACCATGCGCATGATGCCTACCTGAATGCAGTGGTAG
GCACTGCACTTATCAAAAAATATCCCAAGCTGGAATCTGAATTTGTTTACGGAGACTATAAAGTGTACGA
TGTTAGGAAAATGATCGCAAAGTCTGAGCAGGAAATAGGCAAGGCCACCGCTAAGTACTTCTTTTACAGC
AATATTATGAATTTTTTCAAGACCGAGATTACACTGGCCAATGGAGAGATTCGGAAGCGACCACTTATCG
AAACAAACGGAGAAACAGGAGAAATCGTGTGGGACAAGGGTAGGGATTTCGCGACAGTCCGCAAGGTCCT
GTCCATGCCGCAGGTGAACATCGTTAAAAAGACCGAAGTACAGACCGGAGGCTTCTCCAAGGAAAGTATC
CTCCCGAAAAGGAACAGCGACAAGCTGATCGCACGCAAAAAAGATTGGGACCCCAAGAAATACGGCGGAT
TCGATTCTCCTACAGTCGCTTACAGTGTACTGGTTGTGGCCAAAGTGGAGAAAGGGAAGTCTAAAAAACT
CAAAAGCGTCAAGGAACTGCTGGGCATCACAATCATGGAGCGATCCAGCTTCGAGAAAAACCCCATCGAC
TTTCTCGAAGCGAAAGGATATAAAGAGGTCAAAAAAGACCTCATCATTAAGCTGCCCAAGTACTCTCTCT
TTGAGCTTGAAAACGGCCGGAAACGAATGCTCGCTAGTGCGGGCGAGCTGCAGAAAGGTAACGAGCTGGC
ACTGCCCTCTAAATACGTTAATTTCTTGTATCTGGCCAGCCACTATGAAAAGCTCAAAGGGTCTCCCGAA
GATAATGAGCAGAAGCAGCTGTTCGTGGAACAACACAAACACTACCTTGATGAGATCATCGAGCAAATAA
GCGAGTTCTCCAAAAGAGTGATCCTCGCCGACGCTAACCTCGATAAGGTGCTTTCTGCTTACAATAAGCA
CAGGGATAAGCCCATCAGGGAGCAGGCAGAAAACATTATCCACTTGTTTACTCTGACCAACTTGGGCGCG
CCTGCAGCCTTCAAGTACTTCGACACCACCATAGACAGAAAGAAGTACACCTCTACAAAGGAGGTCCTGG
ACGCCACACTGATTCATCAGTCAATTACGGGGCTCTATGAAACAAGAATCGACCTCTCTCAGCTCGGTGG
AGACGGCACCGGCGGGCCTAGGGCGGGCTCCAGGGGGAGTGGGAGCTCCGGAATGGGAGTGCAGGTGGAA
ACCATCTCCCCAGGAGACGGGCGCACCTTCCCCAAGCGCGGCCAGACCTGCGTGGTGCACTACACCGGGA
TGCTTGAAGATGGAAAGAAATTTGATTCCTCTCGGGACAGAAACAAGCCCTTTAAGTTTATGCTAGGCAA
GCAGGAGGTGATCCGAGGCTGGGAAGAAGGGGTTGCCCAGATGAGTGTGGGTCAGAGAGCCAAACTGACT
ATATCTCCAGATTATGCCTATGGTGCCACTGGGCACCCAGGCATCATCCCACCACATGCCACTCTCGTCT
TCGATGTGGAGCTTCTAAAACTGGAACTCGAGTAATAATCTAGAACTATAGTGAGTCGTATTACGTAGAT
CCAGACATGATAAGATACATTGATGAGTTTGGACAAACCACAACTAGAATGCAGTGAAAAAAATGCTTTA
TTTGTGAAATTTGTGATGCTATTGCTTTATTTGTAACCATTATAAGCTGCAATAAACAAGTTAACAACAA
CAATTGCATTCATTTTATGTTTCAGGTTCAGGGGGAGGTGTGGGAGGTTTTTTAATTCGCGGCCGCGGCG
CCAATGCATTGGGCCCGGTACCCAGCTTTTGTTCCCTTTAGTGAGGGTTAATTGCGCGCTTGGCGTAATC
ATGGTCATAGCTGTTTCCTGTGTGAAATTGTTATCCGCTCACAATTCCACACAACATACGAGCCGGAAGC
ATAAAGTGTAAAGCCTGGGGTGCCTAATGAGTGAGCTAACTCACATTAATTGCGTTGCGCTCACTGCCCG
CTTTCCAGTCGGGAAACCTGTCGTGCCAGCTGCATTAATGAATCGGCCAACGCGCGGGGAGAGGCGGTTT
GCGTATTGGGCGCTCTTCCGCTTCCTCGCTCACTGACTCGCTGCGCTCGGTCGTTCGGCTGCGGCGAGCG
GTATCAGCTCACTCAAAGGCGGTAATACGGTTATCCACAGAATCAGGGGATAACGCAGGAAAGAACATGT
GAGCAAAAGGCCAGCAAAAGGCCAGGAACCGTAAAAAGGCCGCGTTGCTGGCGTTTTTCCATAGGCTCCG
CCCCCCTGACGAGCATCACAAAAATCGACGCTCAAGTCAGAGGTGGCGAAACCCGACAGGACTATAAAGA
TACCAGGCGTTTCCCCCTGGAAGCTCCCTCGTGCGCTCTCCTGTTCCGACCCTGCCGCTTACCGGATACC
TGTCCGCCTTTCTCCCTTCGGGAAGCGTGGCGCTTTCTCATAGCTCACGCTGTAGGTATCTCAGTTCGGT
GTAGGTCGTTCGCTCCAAGCTGGGCTGTGTGCACGAACCCCCCGTTCAGCCCGACCGCTGCGCCTTATCC
GGTAACTATCGTCTTGAGTCCAACCCGGTAAGACACGACTTATCGCCACTGGCAGCAGCCACTGGTAACA
GGATTAGCAGAGCGAGGTATGTAGGCGGTGCTACAGAGTTCTTGAAGTGGTGGCCTAACTACGGCTACAC
TAGAAGGACAGTATTTGGTATCTGCGCTCTGCTGAAGCCAGTTACCTTCGGAAAAAGAGTTGGTAGCTCT
TGATCCGGCAAACAAACCACCGCTGGTAGCGGTGGTTTTTTTGTTTGCAAGCAGCAGATTACGCGCAGAA
AAAAAGGATCTCAAGAAGATCCTTTGATCTTTTCTACGGGGTCTGACGCTCAGTGGAACGAAAACTCACG
TTAAGGGATTTTGGTCATGAGATTATCAAAAAGGATCTTCACCTAGATCCTTTTAAATTAAAAATGAAGT
TTTAAATCAATCTAAAGTATATATGAGTAAACTTGGTCTGACAGTTACCAATGCTTAATCAGTGAGGCAC
CTATCTCAGCGATCTGTCTATTTCGTTCATCCATAGTTGCCTGACTCCCCGTCGTGTAGATAACTACGAT
ACGGGAGGGCTTACCATCTGGCCCCAGTGCTGCAATGATACCGCGAGACCCACGCTCACCGGCTCCAGAT
TTATCAGCAATAAACCAGCCAGCCGGAAGGGCCGAGCGCAGAAGTGGTCCTGCAACTTTATCCGCCTCCA
TCCAGTCTATTAATTGTTGCCGGGAAGCTAGAGTAAGTAGTTCGCCAGTTAATAGTTTGCGCAACGTTGT
TGCCATTGCTACAGGCATCGTGGTGTCACGCTCGTCGTTTGGTATGGCTTCATTCAGCTCCGGTTCCCAA
CGATCAAGGCGAGTTACATGATCCCCCATGTTGTGCAAAAAAGCGGTTAGCTCCTTCGGTCCTCCGATCG
TTGTCAGAAGTAAGTTGGCCGCAGTGTTATCACTCATGGTTATGGCAGCACTGCATAATTCTCTTACTGT
CATGCCATCCGTAAGATGCTTTTCTGTGACTGGTGAGTACTCAACCAAGTCATTCTGAGAATAGTGTATG
CGGCGACCGAGTTGCTCTTGCCCGGCGTCAATACGGGATAATACCGCGCCACATAGCAGAACTTTAAAAG
TGCTCATCATTGGAAAACGTTCTTCGGGGCGAAAACTCTCAAGGATCTTACCGCTGTTGAGATCCAGTTC
GATGTAACCCACTCGTGCACCCAACTGATCTTCAGCATCTTTTACTTTCACCAGCGTTTCTGGGTGAGCA
AAAACAGGAAGGCAAAATGCCGCAAAAAAGGGAATAAGGGCGACACGGAAATGTTGAATACTCATACTCT
TCCTTTTTCAATATTATTGAAGCATTTATCAGGGTTATTGTCTCATGAGCGGATACATATTTGAATGTAT
TTAGAAAAATAAACAAATAGGGGTTCCGCGCACATTTCCCCGAAAAGTGCCACCTAAATTGTAAGCGTTA
ATATTTTGTTAAAATTCGCGTTAAATTTTTGTTAAATCAGCTCATTTTTTAACCAATAGGCCGAAATCGG
CAAAATCCCTTATAAATCAAAAGAATAGACCGAGATAGGGT
[37 nt withheld, positions 7252-7288]
AAAGAACGTGGACTCCAACGTCAAAGG
[49 nt withheld, positions 7316-7364]
T
[91 nt withheld, positions 7366-7456]
G
[124 nt withheld, positions 7458-7581]
CCCATTCGCCATTCAGGCTGCGCAACTGTTGGGAAGGGCGATCGGTGCGGGCCTCTTCGCTATTACGCCA
GTCGACCATAGCCAATTCAATATGGCGTATATGGACTCATGCCAATTCAATATGGTGGATCTGGACCTGT
GCCAATTCAATATGGCGTATATGGACTCGTGCCAATTCAATATGGTGGATCTGGACCCCAGCCAATTCAA
TATGGCGGACTTGGCACCATGCCAATTCAATATGGCGGACTTGGCACTGTGCCAACTGGGGAGGGGTCTA
CTTGGCACGGTGCCAAGTTTGAGGAGGGGTCTTGGCCCTGTGCCAAGTCCGCCATATTGAATTGGCATGG
TGCCAATAATGGCGGCCATATTGGCTATATGCCAGGATCAATATATAGGCAATATCCAATATGGCCCTAT
GCCAATATGGCTATTGGCCAGGTTCAATACTATGTATTGGCCCTATGCCATATAGTATTCCATATATGGG
TTTTCCTATTGACGTAGATAGCCCCTCCCAATGGGCGGTCCCATATACCATATATGGGGCTTCCTAATAC
CGCCCATAGCCACTCCCCCATTGACGTCAATGGTCTCTATATATGGTCTTTCCTATTGACGTCATATGGG
CGGTCCTATTGACGTATATGGCGCCTCCCCCATTGACGTCAATTACGGTAAATGGCCCGCCTGGCTCAAT
GCCCATTGACGTCAATAGGACCACCCACCATTGACGTCAATGGGATGGCTCATTGCCCATTCATATCCGT
TCTCACGCCCCCTATTGACGTCAATGACGGTAAATGGCCCACTTGGCAGTACATCAATATCTATTAATAG
TAACTTGGCAAGTACATTACTATTGGAAGGACGCCAGGGTACATTGGCAGTACTCCCATTGACGTCAATG
GCGGTAAATGGCCCGCGATGGCTGCCAAGTACATCCCCATTGACGTCAATGGGGAGGGGCAATGACGCAA
ATGGGCGTTCCATTGACGTAAATGGGCGGTAGGCGTGCCTAATGGGAGGTCTATATAAGCAATGCTCGTT
TAGGGA
