Features (pLannotate 1.2.2; 17 found; start..end, strand, type, name):
     25..43      +  promoter       SP6 promoter: promoter for bacteriophage SP6 RNA polymerase
     98..122     +  protein_bind   attB1: mutant version of attB; recombination site for the Gateway® BP reaction BP Clonase™
    162..4262    +  CDS            Cas9: Cas9 (Csn1) endonuclease from the Streptococcus pyogenes Type II CRISPR/Cas system generates RNA-guided double strand breaks in DNA
   4311..4634    +  CDS            FKBP1A: FKB1A_HUMAN - Also known as FKBP1, FKBP12. Experimental evidence at protein level: Swiss-Prot protein existence level 1. Keeps in an inactive conformation TGFBR1, the TGF-beta type I serine/threonine kinase receptor, preventing TGF-beta receptor activation in absence of ligand. Recruits SMAD7 to ACVR1B which prevents the association of SMAD2 and SMAD3 with the activin receptor complex, thereby blocking the activin signal. May modulate the RYR1 calcium channel activity. PPIases accelerate the folding of proteins. It catalyzes the cis-trans isomerization of proline imidic peptide bonds in oligop
   4654..4671    -  promoter       T7 promoter (fragment): promoter for bacteriophage T7 RNA polymerase
   4676..4810    -  polyA_signal   SV40 poly(A) signal: SV40 polyadenylation signal
   4923..4941    -  promoter       T3 promoter: promoter for bacteriophage T3 RNA polymerase
   4986..5002    -  protein_bind   lac operator: The lac repressor binds to the lac operator to inhibit transcription in E. coli. This inhibition can be relieved by adding lactose or isopropyl-β-D-thiogalactopyranoside (IPTG). lac repressor encoded by lacI
   5010..5040    -  promoter       lac promoter: promoter for the E. coli lac operon
   5055..5076    -  protein_bind   CAP binding site: CAP binding activates transcription in the presence of cAMP. E. coli catabolite activator protein
   5089..5181    -  CDS            lacI (fragment): lac repressor; lacI; The lac repressor binds to the lac operator to inhibit transcription in E. coli. This inhibition can be relieved by adding lactose or isopropyl-β-D-thiogalactopyranoside (IPTG).
   5364..5952    -  rep_origin     ori: high-copy-number ColE1/pMB1/pBR322/pUC origin of replication
   6123..6983    -  CDS            AmpR: β-lactamase; bla; confers resistance to ampicillin, carbenicillin, and related antibiotics
   6984..7088    -  promoter       AmpR promoter: bla
   7141..7569    -  rep_origin     f1 ori (sequence partly withheld): f1 bacteriophage origin of replication; arrow indicates direction of (+) strand synthesis
   7574..7640    -  CDS            lacZα (fragment): LacZα fragment of β-galactosidase; lacZ fragment
   7647..8624    +  promoter       CMV IE94 promoter: enhancer/promoter region of simian cytomegalovirus major immediate early transcription unit IE94
>Addgene plasmid #107302 | pCSD_SpCas9MT3-FKBP_SL | addgene full sequence | sequence record 204632 | Addgene NGS Result
CCTGGGGACGTCGGAGCAAGCTTGATTTAGGTGACACTATAGAATACAAGCTACTTGTTCTTTTTGCAGG
ATCCCATCGATTCGAATTCAAGGATCAACAAGTTTGTACAAAAAAGCAGGCTGGCGCCACCATGGCCGGG
ACTAGTGGGCGTCCCGGGTCCGACAAGAAGTACAGCATCGGCCTGGATATCGGTACCAACAGCGTCGGCT
GGGCCGTCATTACGGACGAGTACAAGGTGCCGAGCAAAAAATTCAAAGTTCTGGGCAATACCGATCGCCA
CAGCATAAAGAAGAACCTCATTGGAGCCCTCCTGTTCGACTCCGGGGAGACGGCCGAAGCCACGCGGCTC
AAAAGAACAGCACGGCGCAGATATACCCGCAGAAAGAATCGGATCTGCTACCTGCAGGAGATCTTTAGTA
ATGAGATGGCTAAGGTGGATGACTCTTTCTTCCATAGGCTGGAGGAGTCCTTTTTGGTGGAGGAGGATAA
AAAGCACGAGCGCCACCCAATCTTTGGCAATATCGTGGACGAGGTGGCGTACCATGAAAAGTACCCAACC
ATATATCATCTGAGGAAGAAGCTGGTAGACAGTACTGATAAGGCTGACTTGCGGTTGATCTATCTCGCGC
TGGCGCACATGATCAAATTTCGGGGACACTTCCTCATCGAGGGGGACCTGAACCCAGACAACAGCGATGT
CGACAAACTCTTTATCCAACTGGTTCAGACTTACAATCAGCTTTTCGAGGAGAACCCGATCAACGCATCC
GGCGTTGACGCCAAAGCAATCCTGAGCGCTAGGCTGTCCAAATCCCGGCGGCTCGAAAACCTCATCGCAC
AGCTCCCTGGGGAGAAGAAGAACGGCCTGTTTGGTAATCTTATCGCCCTGTCACTCGGGCTGACCCCCAA
CTTTAAATCTAACTTCGACCTGGCCGAAGATGCCAAGCTGCAACTGAGCAAAGACACCTACGATGATGAT
CTCGACAATCTGCTGGCCCAGATCGGCGACCAGTACGCAGACCTTTTTTTGGCGGCAAAGAACCTGTCAG
ACGCCATTCTGCTGAGTGATATTCTGCGAGTGAACACGGAGATCACCAAAGCTCCGCTGAGCGCTAGTAT
GATCAAGCGCTATGATGAGCACCACCAAGACTTGACTTTGCTGAAGGCCCTTGTCAGACAGCAACTGCCT
GAGAAGTACAAGGAAATTTTCTTCGATCAGTCTAAAAATGGCTACGCCGGATACATTGACGGCGGAGCAA
GCCAGGAGGAATTTTACAAATTTATTAAGCCCATCTTGGAAAAAATGGACGGCACCGAGGAGCTGCTGGT
AAAGCTGAACAGAGAAGATCTGTTGCGCAAACAGCGCACTTTCGACAATGGAAGCATCCCCCACCAGATT
CACCTGGGCGAACTGCACGCTATCCTCAGGCGGCAAGAGGATTTCTACCCCTTTTTGAAAGATAACAGGG
AAAAGATTGAGAAAATCCTCACATTTCGGATACCCTACTATGTAGGCCCCCTCGCTCGGGGAAATTCCAG
ATTCGCGTGGATGACTCGCAAATCAGAAGAGACCATCACTCCCTGGAACTTCGAGGAAGTCGTGGATAAG
GGGGCCTCTGCCCAGTCCTTCATCGAAAGGATGACTAACTTTGATAAAAATCTGCCTAACGAAAAGGTGC
TTCCTAAACACTCTCTGCTGTACGAGTACTTCACAGTTTATAACGAGCTCACCAAGGTCAAATACGTCAC
AGAAGGGATGAGAAAGCCAGCATTCCTGTCTGGAGAGCAGAAGAAAGCTATCGTGGACCTCCTCTTCAAG
ACGAACCGGAAAGTTACCGTGAAACAGCTCAAAGAAGACTATTTCAAAAAGATTGAATGTTTCGACTCTG
TTGAAATCAGCGGAGTGGAGGATCGCTTCAACGCATCCCTGGGAACGTATCACGATCTCCTGAAAATCAT
TAAAGACAAGGACTTCCTGGACAATGAGGAGAACGAGGACATTCTTGAGGACATTGTCCTCACCCTTACG
TTGTTTGAAGATAGGGAGATGATTGAAGAACGCTTGAAAACTTACGCTCATCTCTTCGACGACAAAGTCA
TGAAACAGCTCAAGAGACGCCGATATACAGGATGGGGGCGGCTGTCAAGAAAACTGATCAATGGCATCCG
AGACAAGCAGAGTGGAAAGACAATCCTGGATTTTCTTAAGTCCGATGGATTTGCCAACCGGAACTTCATG
CAGTTGATCCATGATGACTCTCTCACCTTTAAGGAGGACATCCAGAAAGCACAAGTTTCTGGCCAGGGGG
ACAGTCTTCACGAGCACATCGCTAATCTTGCAGGTAGCCCAGCTATCAAAAAGGGAATACTGCAGACCGT
TAAGGTCGTGGATGAACTCGTCAAAGTAATGGGAAGGCATAAGCCCGAGAATATCGTTATCGAGATGGCC
CGAGAGAACCAAACTACCCAGAAGGGACAGAAGAACAGTAGGGAAAGGATGAAGAGGATTGAAGAGGGTA
TAAAAGAACTGGGGTCCCAAATCCTTAAGGAACACCCAGTTGAAAACACCCAGCTTCAGAATGAGAAGCT
CTACCTGTACTACCTGCAGAACGGCAGGGACATGTACGTGGATCAGGAACTGGACATCAACCGGTTGTCC
GACTACGACGTGGATCATATCGTGCCCCAAAGCTTTCTCAAAGATGATTCTATTGATAATAAAGTGTTGA
CAAGATCCGATAAAAATAGAGGGAAGAGTGATAACGTCCCCTCAGAAGAAGTTGTCAAGAAAATGAAAAA
TTATTGGCGGCAGCTGCTGAACGCCAAACTGATCACACAACGGAAGTTCGATAATCTGACTAAGGCTGAA
CGAGGTGGCCTGTCTGAGTTGGATAAAGCCGGCTTCATCAAAAGGCAGCTTGTTGAGACACGCCAGATCA
CCAAGCACGTGGCCCAAATTCTCGATTCACGCATGAACACCAAGTACGATGAAAATGACAAACTGATTCG
AGAGGTGAAAGTTATTACTCTGAAGTCTAAGCTGGTCTCAGATTTCAGAAAGGACTTTCAGTTTTATAAG
GTGAGAGAGATCAACAATTACCACCATGCGCATGATGCCTACCTGAATGCAGTGGTAGGCACTGCACTTA
TCAAAAAATATCCCAAGCTGGAATCTGAATTTGTTTACGGAGACTATAAAGTGTACGATGTTAGGAAAAT
GATCGCAAAGTCTGAGCAGGAAATAGGCAAGGCCACCGCTAAGTACTTCTTTTACAGCAATATTATGAAT
TTTTTCAAGACCGAGATTACACTGGCCAATGGAGAGATTCGGAAGCGACCACTTATCGAAACAAACGGAG
AAACAGGAGAAATCGTGTGGGACAAGGGTAGGGATTTCGCGACAGTCCGCAAGGTCCTGTCCATGCCGCA
GGTGAACATCGTTAAAAAGACCGAAGTACAGACCGGAGGCTTCTCCAAGGAAAGTATCCTCCCGAAAAGG
AACAGCGACAAGCTGATCGCACGCAAAAAAGATTGGGACCCCAAGAAATACGGCGGATTCGATTCTCCTA
CAGTCGCTTACAGTGTACTGGTTGTGGCCAAAGTGGAGAAAGGGAAGTCTAAAAAACTCAAAAGCGTCAA
GGAACTGCTGGGCATCACAATCATGGAGCGATCCAGCTTCGAGAAAAACCCCATCGACTTTCTCGAAGCG
AAAGGATATAAAGAGGTCAAAAAAGACCTCATCATTAAGCTGCCCAAGTACTCTCTCTTTGAGCTTGAAA
ACGGCCGGAAACGAATGCTCGCTAGTGCGGGCGAGCTGCAGAAAGGTAACGAGCTGGCACTGCCCTCTAA
ATACGTTAATTTCTTGTATCTGGCCAGCCACTATGAAAAGCTCAAAGGGTCTCCCGAAGATAATGAGCAG
AAGCAGCTGTTCGTGGAACAACACAAACACTACCTTGATGAGATCATCGAGCAAATAAGCGAGTTCTCCA
AAAGAGTGATCCTCGCCGACGCTAACCTCGATAAGGTGCTTTCTGCTTACAATAAGCACAGGGATAAGCC
CATCAGGGAGCAGGCAGAAAACATTATCCACTTGTTTACTCTGACCAACTTGGGCGCGCCTGCAGCCTTC
AAGTACTTCGACACCACCATAGACAGAAAGAAGTACACCTCTACAAAGGAGGTCCTGGACGCCACACTGA
TTCATCAGTCAATTACGGGGCTCTATGAAACAAGAATCGACCTCTCTCAGCTCGGTGGAGACGGCACCGG
CGGGCCTAGGGCGGGCTCCAGGGGGAGTGGGAGCTCCGGAATGGGAGTGCAGGTGGAAACCATCTCCCCA
GGAGACGGGCGCACCTTCCCCAAGCGCGGCCAGACCTGCGTGGTGCACTACACCGGGATGCTTGAAGATG
GAAAGAAATTTGATTCCTCTCGGGACAGAAACAAGCCCTTTAAGTTTATGCTAGGCAAGCAGGAGGTGAT
CCGAGGCTGGGAAGAAGGGGTTGCCCAGATGAGTGTGGGTCAGAGAGCCAAACTGACTATATCTCCAGAT
TATGCCTATGGTGCCACTGGGCACCCAGGCATCATCCCACCACATGCCACTCTCGTCTTCGATGTGGAGC
TTCTAAAACTGGAACTCGAGTAATAATCTAGAACTATAGTGAGTCGTATTACGTAGATCCAGACATGATA
AGATACATTGATGAGTTTGGACAAACCACAACTAGAATGCAGTGAAAAAAATGCTTTATTTGTGAAATTT
GTGATGCTATTGCTTTATTTGTAACCATTATAAGCTGCAATAAACAAGTTAACAACAACAATTGCATTCA
TTTTATGTTTCAGGTTCAGGGGGAGGTGTGGGAGGTTTTTTAATTCGCGGCCGCGGCGCCAATGCATTGG
GCCCGGTACCCAGCTTTTGTTCCCTTTAGTGAGGGTTAATTGCGCGCTTGGCGTAATCATGGTCATAGCT
GTTTCCTGTGTGAAATTGTTATCCGCTCACAATTCCACACAACATACGAGCCGGGAGCATAAAGTGTAAA
GCCTGGGGTGCCTAATGAGTGAGCTAACTCACATTAATTGCGTTGCGCTCACTGCCCGCTTTCCAGTCGG
GAAACCTGTCGTGCCAGCTGCATTAATGAATCGGCCAACGCGCGGGGAGAGGCGGTTTGCGTATTGGGCG
CTCTTCCGCTTCCTCGCTCACTGACTCGCTGCGCTCGGTCGTTCGGCTGCGGCGAGCGGTATCAGCTCAC
TCAAAGGCGGTAATACGGTTATCCACAGAATCAGGGGATAACGCAGGAAAGAACATGTGAGCAAAAGGCC
AGCAAAAGGCCAGGAACCGTAAAAAGGCCGCGTTGCTGGCGTTTTTCCATAGGCTCCGCCCCCCTGACGA
GCATCACAAAAATCGACGCTCAAGTCAGAGGTGGCGAAACCCGACAGGACTATAAAGATACCAGGCGTTT
CCCCCTGGAAGCTCCCTCGTGCGCTCTCCTGTTCCGACCCTGCCGCTTACCGGATACCTGTCCGCCTTTC
TCCCTTCGGGAAGCGTGGCGCTTTCTCATAGCTCACGCTGTAGGTATCTCAGTTCGGTGTAGGTCGTTCG
CTCCAAGCTGGGCTGTGTGCACGAACCCCCCGTTCAGCCCGACCGCTGCGCCTTATCCGGTAACTATCGT
CTTGAGTCCAACCCGGTAAGACACGACTTATCGCCACTGGCAGCAGCCACTGGTAACAGGATTAGCAGAG
CGAGGTATGTAGGCGGTGCTACAGAGTTCTTGAAGTGGTGGCCTAACTACGGCTACACTAGAAGAACAGT
ATTTGGTATCTGCGCTCTGCTGAAGCCAGTTACCTTCGGAAAAAGAGTTGGTAGCTCTTGATCCGGCAAA
CAAACCACCGCTGGTAGCGGTGGTTTTTTTGTTTGCAAGCAGCAGATTACGCGCAGAAAAAAAGGATCTC
AAGAAGATCCTTTGATCTTTTCTACGGGGTCTGACGCTCAGTGGAACGAAAACTCACGTTAAGGGATTTT
GGTCATGAGATTATCAAAAAGGATCTTCACCTAGATCCTTTTAAATTAAAAATGAAGTTTTAAATCAATC
TAAAGTATATATGAGTAAACTTGGTCTGACAGTTACCAATGCTTAATCAGTGAGGCACCTATCTCAGCGA
TCTGTCTATTTCGTTCATCCATAGTTGCCTGACTCCCCGTCGTGTAGATAACTACGATACGGGAGGGCTT
ACCATCTGGCCCCAGTGCTGCAATGATACCGCGAGACCCACGCTCACCGGCTCCAGATTTATCAGCAATA
AACCAGCCAGCCGGAAGGGCCGAGCGCAGAAGTGGTCCTGCAACTTTATCCGCCTCCATCCAGTCTATTA
ATTGTTGCCGGGAAGCTAGAGTAAGTAGTTCGCCAGTTAATAGTTTGCGCAACGTTGTTGCCATTGCTAC
AGGCATCGTGGTGTCACGCTCGTCGTTTGGTATGGCTTCATTCAGCTCCGGTTCCCAACGATCAAGGCGA
GTTACATGATCCCCCATGTTGTGCAAAAAAGCGGTTAGCTCCTTCGGTCCTCCGATCGTTGTCAGAAGTA
AGTTGGCCGCAGTGTTATCACTCATGGTTATGGCAGCACTGCATAATTCTCTTACTGTCATGCCATCCGT
AAGATGCTTTTCTGTGACTGGTGAGTACTCAACCAAGTCATTCTGAGAATAGTGTATGCGGCGACCGAGT
TGCTCTTGCCCGGCGTCAATACGGGATAATACCGCGCCACATAGCAGAACTTTAAAAGTGCTCATCATTG
GAAAACGTTCTTCGGGGCGAAAACTCTCAAGGATCTTACCGCTGTTGAGATCCAGTTCGATGTAACCCAC
TCGTGCACCCAACTGATCTTCAGCATCTTTTACTTTCACCAGCGTTTCTGGGTGAGCAAAAACAGGAAGG
CAAAATGCCGCAAAAAAGGGAATAAGGGCGACACGGAAATGTTGAATACTCATACTCTTCCTTTTTCAAT
ATTATTGAAGCATTTATCAGGGTTATTGTCTCATGAGCGGATACATATTTGAATGTATTTAGAAAAATAA
ACAAATAGGGGTTCCGCGCACATTTCCCCGAAAAGTGCCACCTAAATTGTAAGCGTTAATATTTTGTTAA
AATTCGCGTTAAATTTTTGTTAAATCAGCTCATTTTTTAACCAATAGGCCGAAATCGGCAAAATCCCTTA
TAAATCAAAAGAATAGACCGAGATAGGGT
[37 nt withheld, positions 7240-7276]
AAAGAACGTGGACTCCAACGTCAAAGG
[49 nt withheld, positions 7304-7352]
T
[91 nt withheld, positions 7354-7444]
G
[124 nt withheld, positions 7446-7569]
CCCATTCGCCATTCAGGCTGCGCAACTGTTGGGAAGGGCGATCGGTGCGGGCCTCTTCGCTATTACGCCA
GTCGACCGCCAATTCAATATGGCGTATATGGACTCATGCCAATTCAATATGGTGGATCTGGACCTGTGCC
AATTCAATATGGCGTATATGGACTCGTGCCAATTCAATATGGTGGATCTGGACCCCAGCCAATTCAATAT
GGCGGACTTGGCACCATGCCAATTCAATATGGCGGACCTGGCACTGTGCCAACTGGGGAGGGGTCTACTT
GGCACGGTGCCAAGTTTGAGGAGGGGTCTTGGCCCTGTGCCAAGTCCGCCATATTGAATTGGCATGGTGC
CAATAATGGCGGCCATATTGGCTATATGCCAGGATCAATATATAGGCAATATCCAATATGGCCCTATGCC
AATATGGCTATTGGCCAGGTTCAATACTATGTATTGGCCCTATGCCATATAGTATTCCATATATGGGTTT
TCCTATTGACGTAGATAGCCCCTCCCAATGGGCGGTCCCATATACCATATATGGGGCTTCCTAATACCGC
CCATAGCCACTCCCCCATTGACGTCAATGGTCTCTATATATGGTCTTTCCTATTGACGTCATATGGGCGG
TCCTATTGACGTATATGGCGCCTCCCCCATTGACGTCAATTACGGTAAATGGCCCGCCTGGCTCAATGCC
CATTGACGTCAATAGGACCACCCACCATTGACGTCAATGGGATGGCTCATTGCCCATTCATATCCGTTCT
CACGCCCCCTATTGACGTCAATGACGGTAAATGGCCCACTTGGCAGTACATCAATATCTATTAATAGTAA
CTTGGCAAGTACATTACTATTGGAAGTACGCCAGGGTACATTGGCAGTACTCCCATTGACGTCAATGGCG
GTAAATGGCCCGCGATGGCTGCCAAGTACATCCCCATTGACGTCAATGGGGAGGGGCAATGACGCAAATG
GGCGTTCCATTGACGTAAATGGGCGGTAGGCGTGCCTAATGGGAGGTCTATATAAGCAATGCTCGTTTAG
GGAACCGCCATTCTG
